>Addgene plasmid #190215 | pPOTv7-g418-mNG2(11) | addgene full sequence | sequence record 374820 | Addgene NGS Result
GGGCGAATTGGGCCCGTATAATGCAGACCTGCTGCAAGCTAGGGGCACAGCAAGGTCTTCTGAAATTCAT
GTTTTTTTTTTTTTTACTCTGCATTGCAGTCTCCGCTCTTATTTAGTTTTGCTTTACGTAAGGTCTCGTT
GCTGCCATAAAATAAGCTCTAGTGGAATTCATGATTGAACAAGATGGATTGCACGCAGGTTCTCCGGCCG
CTTGGGTGGAGAGGCTATTCGGCTATGACTGGGCACAACAGACAATCGGCTGCTCTGATGCCGCCGTGTT
CCGGCTGTCAGCGCAGGGGCGCCCGGTTCTTTTTGTCAAGACCGACCTGTCCGGTGCCCTGAATGAACTG
CAGGACGAGGCAGCGCGGCTATCGTGGCTGGCCACGACGGGCGTTCCTTGCGCAGCTGTGCTCGACGTTG
TCACTGAAGCGGGAAGGGACTGGCTGCTATTGGGCGAAGTGCCGGGGCAGGATCTCCTGTCATCTCACCT
TGCTCCTGCCGAGAAAGTATCCATCATGGCTGATGCAATGCGGCGGCTGCATACGCTTGATCCGGCTACC
TGCCCATTCGACCACCAAGCGAAACATCGCATCGAGCGAGCACGTACTCGGATGGAAGCCGGTCTTGTCG
ATCAGGATGATCTGGACGAAGAGCATCAGGGGCTCGCGCCAGCCGAACTGTTCGCCAGGCTCAAGGCGCG
CATGCCCGACGGCGAGGATCTCGTCGTGACCCACGGCGATGCCTGCTTGCCGAATATCATGGTGGAAAAT
GGCCGCTTTTCTGGATTCATCGACTGTGGCCGGCTGGGTGTGGCGGACCGCTATCAGGACATAGCGTTGG
CTACCCGTGATATTGCTGAAGAGCTTGGCGGCGAATGGGCTGACCGCTTCCTCGTGCTTTACGGTATCGC
CGCTCCCGATTCGCAGCGCATCGCCTTCTATCGCCTTCTTGACGAGTTCTTCTGACCATGGTGCCCATTT
AGTTGGCCTTTCCCTTGTCTCGTGTCTTTTCCGTGGAAAGGTTCCCGGAGTAATCTGATGGCACAGCAGG
GAGGTGCGCCTGCAGGTTGGTTAGGAAGGGGGGATGATGTAAAAGAAGAAAATGGGGGGATTCGAGCCCC
ACGCGTTGCTCAAGCTGTGTAGCGCAGGCGTTTCCTTACATATTTCTCTAACAGGCACGGAAGCCTAACA
AATACACTTGGCTTATTTTTTTGCCCCCTCATGTCTTGTACAAATATTTGCGATAGCTTAGCTATCAGCC
ACATTAATCAAACAAGTATACCAACAAGCCCGAAAACAGAAACTCAACTGCAACGGGTACCTATGGGTTC
TGGTAGTGGTTCCGGTTCCGGTTCTAAGCTTACAGAATTAAACTTCAAGGAATGGCAAAAAGCGTTTACT
GATATGATGGGATCCGGATCAGGATCTGGATCAGGATCGGGTAGTTAAGAGCTCCGCTGCGCTTAAATGT
CTTTCATTATAATCAATGTATAACCTTTATGTAGTATTTCAATCTATGCCGCTGTGTACGTGCACTGCGG
TGCCTATCCTTCGGCATTAGAGAGTCACTGTTTGTGTAGATCGTAGCTGCATGTCTGACATCTGGTTCAT
TAGTGCCGTTTTGAGTCTGCACTGTTGTGCAACTTGATATTCATCACTGCACACCAACCGTGTGTTTCCT
CCTTTGGGTGCACCCTTTAATCCTTGTCTTCTCCTTTTTTGTCTCTTTCCCCCTCGAAAAGGTGTCAAAC
TACTGCCGCATAAACTACGGTTATCCCAAATTTAAGAGAAAGCAATAAAGCATCAGCTAGCATGATTGAA
CAAGATGGATTGCACGCAGGTTCTCCGGCCGCTTGGGTGGAGAGGCTATTCGGCTATGACTGGGCACAAC
AGACAATCGGCTGCTCTGATGCCGCCGTGTTCCGGCTGTCAGCGCAGGGGCGCCCGGTTCTTTTTGTCAA
GACCGACCTGTCCGGTGCCCTGAATGAACTGCAGGACGAGGCAGCGCGGCTATCGTGGCTGGCCACGACG
GGCGTTCCTTGCGCAGCTGTGCTCGACGTTGTCACTGAAGCGGGAAGGGACTGGCTGCTATTGGGCGAAG
TGCCGGGGCAGGATCTCCTGTCATCTCACCTTGCTCCTGCCGAGAAAGTATCCATCATGGCTGATGCAAT
GCGGCGGCTGCATACGCTTGATCCGGCTACCTGCCCATTCGACCACCAAGCGAAACATCGCATCGAGCGA
GCACGTACTCGGATGGAAGCCGGTCTTGTCGATCAGGATGATCTGGACGAAGAGCATCAGGGGCTCGCGC
CAGCCGAACTGTTCGCCAGGCTCAAGGCGCGCATGCCCGACGGCGAGGATCTCGTCGTGACCCACGGCGA
TGCCTGCTTGCCGAATATCATGGTGGAAAATGGCCGCTTTTCTGGATTCATCGACTGTGGCCGGCTGGGT
GTGGCGGACCGCTATCAGGACATAGCGTTGGCTACCCGTGATATTGCTGAAGAGCTTGGCGGCGAATGGG
CTGACCGCTTCCTCGTGCTTTACGGTATCGCCGCTCCCGATTCGCAGCGCATCGCCTTCTATCGCCTTCT
TGACGAGTTCTTCTGACTCGAGTGCCCATTTAGTTGGCTTTTCCCTTGTCTCGTGTCTTTTCCGTGGAAA
GGTTCCCGGAGTAATCTGATGGCACAGCAGGGAGGTGCGCCTGCAGGTTGGTTAGGAAGGGGGGATGATG
TAAAAGAAGAAAATGGGGGGATTCGAGCCCCGCACAGGTCTCTCAAATTGGATGCATAGCTTGAGTATTC
TATAGTGTCACCTAAATAGCTTGGCGTAATCATGGTCATAGCTGTTTCCTGTGTGAAATTGTTATCCGCT
CACAATTCCACACAACATACGAGCCGGAAGCATAAAGTGTAAAGCCTGGGGTGCCTAATGAGTGAGCTAA
CTCACATTAATTGCGTTGCGCTCACTGCCCGCTTTCCAGTCGGGAAACCTGTCGTGCCAGCTGCATTAAT
GAATCGGCCAACGCGCGGGGAGAGGCGGTTTGCGTATTGGGCGCTCTTCCGCTTCCTCGCTCACTGACTC
GCTGCGCTCGGTCGTTCGGCTGCGGCGAGCGGTATCAGCTCACTCAAAGGCGGTAATACGGTTATCCACA
GAATCAGGGGATAACGCAGGAAAGAACATGTGAGCAAAAGGCCAGCAAAAGGCCAGGAACCGTAAAAAGG
CCGCGTTGCTGGCGTTTTTCCATAGGCTCCGCCCCCCTGACGAGCATCACAAAAATCGACGCTCAAGTCA
GAGGTGGCGAAACCCGACAGGACTATAAAGATACCAGGCGTTTCCCCCTGGAAGCTCCCTCGTGCGCTCT
CCTGTTCCGACCCTGCCGCTTACCGGATACCTGTCCGCCTTTCTCCCTTCGGGAAGCGTGGCGCTTTCTC
ATAGCTCACGCTGTAGGTATCTCAGTTCGGTGTAGGTCGTTCGCTCCAAGCTGGGCTGTGTGCACGAACC
CCCCGTTCAGCCCGACCGCTGCGCCTTATCCGGTAACTATCGTCTTGAGTCCAACCCGGTAAGACACGAC
TTATCGCCACTGGCAGCAGCCACTGGTAACAGGATTAGCAGAGCGAGGTATGTAGGCGGTGCTACAGAGT
TCTTGAAGTGGTGGCCTAACTACGGCTACACTAGAAGAACAGTATTTGGTATCTGCGCTCTGCTGAAGCC
AGTTACCTTCGGAAAAAGAGTTGGTAGCTCTTGATCCGGCAAACAAACCACCGCTGGTAGCGGTGGTTTT
TTTGTTTGCAAGCAGCAGATTACGCGCAGAAAAAAAGGATCTCAAGAAGATCCTTTGATCTTTTCTACGG
GGTCTGACGCTCAGTGGAACGAAAACTCACGTTAAGGGATTTTGGTCATGAGATTATCAAAAAGGATCTT
CACCTAGATCCTTTTAAATTAAAAATGAAGTTTTAAATCAATCTAAAGTATATATGAGTAAACTTGGTCT
GACAGTTACCAATGCTTAATCAGTGAGGCACCTATCTCAGCGATCTGTCTATTTCGTTCATCCATAGTTG
CCTGACTCCCCGTCGTGTAGATAATTACGATACGGGAGGGCTTACCATCTGGCCCCAGTGCTGCAATGAT
ACCGCGAGACCCACGCTCACCGGCTCCAGATTTATCAGCAATAAACCAGCCAGCCGGAAGGGCCGAGCGC
AGAAGTGGTCCTGCAACTTTATCCGCCTCCATCCAGTCTATTAATTGTTGCCGGGAAGCTAGAGTAAGTA
GTTCGCCAGTTAATAGTTTGCGCAACGTTGTTGCCATTGCTACAGGCATCGTGGTGTCACGCTCGTCGTT
TGGTATGGCTTCATTCAGCTCCGGTTCCCAACGATCAAGGCGAGTTACATGATCCCCCATGTTGTGCAAA
AAAGCGGTTAGCTCCTTCGGTCCTCCGATCGTTGTCAGAAGTAAGTTGGCCGCAGTGTTATCACTCATGG
TTATGGCAGCACTGCATAATTCTCTTACTGTCATGCCATCCGTAAGATGCTTTTCTGTGACTGGTGAGTA
CTCAACCAAGTCATTCTGAGAATAGTGTATGCGGCGACCGAGTTGCTCTTGCCCGGCGTCAATACGGGAT
AATACCGCGCCACATAGCAGAACTTTAAAAGTGCTCATCATTGGAAAACGTTCTTCGGGGCGAAAACTCT
CAAGGATCTTACCGCTGTTGAGATCCAGTTCGATGTAACCCACTCGTGCACCCAACTGATCTTCAGCATC
TTTTACTTTCACCAGCGTTTCTGGGTGAGCAAAAACAGGAAGGCAAAATGCCGCAAAAAAGGGAATAAGG
GCGACACGGAAATGTTGAATACTCATACTCTTCCTTTTTCAATATTATTGAAGCATTTATCAGGGTTATT
GTCTCATGAGCGGATACATATTTGAATGTATTTAGAAAAATAAACAAATAGGGGTTCCGCGCACATTTCC
CCGAAAAGTGCCACCTGATGCGGTGTGAAATACCGCACAGATGCGTAAGGAGAAAATACCGCATCAGGAA
ATTGTAAGCGTTAATATTTTGTTAAAATTCGCGTTAAATTTTTGTTAAATCAGCTCATTTTTTAACCAAT
AGGCCGAAATCGGCAAAATCCCTTATAAATCAAAAGAATAGACCGAGATAGGGT
[37 nt withheld, positions 5165-5201]
AAAGAACGTGGACTCCAACGTCAAAGG
[49 nt withheld, positions 5229-5277]
T
[91 nt withheld, positions 5279-5369]
G
[98 nt withheld, positions 5371-5468]
ACTTAATGCGCCGCTACAGGGCGCGTCCATTCGCCATTCAGGCTGCGCAACTGTTGGGAAGGGCGATCGG
TGCGGGCCTCTTCGCTATTACGCCAGCTGGCGAAAGGGGGATGTGCTGCAAGGCGATTAAGTTGGGTAAC
GCCAGGGTTTTCCCAGTCACGACGTTGTAAAACGACGGCCAGTGAATTGTAATACGACTCACTATA
Features (pLannotate 1.2.2; 15 found; start..end, strand, type, name):
    171..962     +  CDS            neo: KKA2_KLEPN - Also known as kan, nptII. Experimental evidence at protein level: Swiss-Prot protein existence level 1. Resistance to kanamycin, neomycin, paromomycin, ribostamycin, butirosin and gentamicin B. From Klebsiella pneumoniae.
   1362..1412    +  CDS            dLanYFP (fragment): dLanYFP is a basic (constitutively fluorescent) green/yellow fluorescent protein published in 2013, derived from Branchiostoma lanceolatum.
   1812..2603    +  CDS            neo: KKA2_KLEPN - Also known as kan, nptII. Experimental evidence at protein level: Swiss-Prot protein existence level 1. Resistance to kanamycin, neomycin, paromomycin, ribostamycin, butirosin and gentamicin B. From Klebsiella pneumoniae.
   2799..2817    -  promoter       SP6 promoter: promoter for bacteriophage SP6 RNA polymerase
   2859..2875    -  protein_bind   lac operator: The lac repressor binds to the lac operator to inhibit transcription in E. coli. This inhibition can be relieved by adding lactose or isopropyl-β-D-thiogalactopyranoside (IPTG). lac repressor encoded by lacI
   2883..2913    -  promoter       lac promoter: promoter for the E. coli lac operon
   2928..2949    -  protein_bind   CAP binding site: CAP binding activates transcription in the presence of cAMP. E. coli catabolite activator protein
   2962..3054    -  CDS            lacI (fragment): lac repressor; lacI; The lac repressor binds to the lac operator to inhibit transcription in E. coli. This inhibition can be relieved by adding lactose or isopropyl-β-D-thiogalactopyranoside (IPTG).
   3237..3825    -  rep_origin     ori: high-copy-number ColE1/pMB1/pBR322/pUC origin of replication
   3996..4856    -  CDS            AmpR: β-lactamase; bla; confers resistance to ampicillin, carbenicillin, and related antibiotics
   4857..4961    -  promoter       AmpR promoter: bla
   4988..5038    +  misc_feature   bom (fragment): basis of mobility region from pBR322
   5039..5494    -  rep_origin     f1 ori (sequence partly withheld): f1 bacteriophage origin of replication; arrow indicates direction of (+) strand synthesis
   5498..5655    -  CDS            lacZα (fragment): LacZα fragment of β-galactosidase; lacZ fragment
   5658..2       +  promoter       T7 promoter (across the origin): promoter for bacteriophage T7 RNA polymerase
