[The description below was written by a language model from this plasmid's Addgene catalogue record and pLannotate feature annotations shown in this document.]
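Description:
pPOTv7-g418-mNG2(11) is a PCR-only tagging (pPOT) template plasmid for tagging genes at their endogenous loci in Trypanosoma brucei. It is not meant to be maintained in the parasite. Instead, it serves as a template from which a tag-plus-marker cassette is amplified, normally with long primers carrying homology to the target gene so that the product integrates by homologous recombination. In E. coli it is a high-copy plasmid with a ColE1/pUC-type origin and a β-lactamase gene under its own promoter for ampicillin selection. The backbone also retains an f1 origin, fragments of lacZα, lacI and bom, lac promoter/operator elements, and flanking T7 and SP6 promoters, all typical of a general cloning vector.

The payload is mNeonGreen2(11), a synthetic insert cloned between retained HindIII and BamHI sites. The annotation detects it as a short 51-nt fragment matching a Branchiostoma lanceolatum fluorescent protein, consistent with the small eleventh β-strand of split mNeonGreen2. Such a fragment is generally non-fluorescent until complemented by the larger mNG2(1-10) portion, although the record does not say how that partner is supplied. Two identical copies of the neomycin phosphotransferase gene lie either side of the tag, providing G418 selection in trypanosomes. This layout is consistent with a design in which amplicons for either N- or C-terminal tagging can be taken from one template, but the record does not state this explicitly. No dedicated promoter is present: the promoter is recorded as "read through", so expression depends on transcription from the integrated locus. The trypanosome RNA-processing sequences that would be expected between the annotated parts are not identified in the feature table.
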