Addgene plasmid #190215: pPOTv7-g418-mNG2(11)
Purpose: Trypanosoma brucei PCR only tagging (pPOT) vector for endogenous gene tagging
Depositing lab: Samuel Dean. Depositing organization: University of Warwick. Publication: A comprehensive toolkit for protein localization and functional analysis in trypanosomatids. Paterou A, Saez Conde J, Tyc J, Sunter JD, Vaughan S, Gull K, Dean S. Open Biol. 2025 Apr;15(4):240361. doi: 10.1098/rsob.240361. Epub 2025 Apr 2. PubMed 40169015.
Backbone
  Vector backbone: pPOT
  Vector type: Unspecified
Growth in bacteria
  Bacterial resistance: Ampicillin, 100 μg/mL
  Growth temperature: 37°C
  Growth strain: NEB Stable
  Copy number: High Copy
Gene/Insert
  Gene/Insert name: mNeonGreen2(11)
  Species: Synthetic
  Promoter: read through
  Cloning method: Restriction Enzyme; 5′ cloning site HindIII (not destroyed); 3′ cloning site BamHI (not destroyed)
  Sequencing primers: 5′ cTATGGGTTCTGGTAGTG; 3′ cTTAACTACCCGATCCTG
Terms and licenses: Academic/Nonprofit Terms; Industry Terms: Not Available to Industry
Depositor comments: Please visit https://doi.org/10.1101/2023.04.21.537815 for bioRxiv preprint.
How to cite: pPOTv7-g418-mNG2(11) was a gift from Samuel Dean (Addgene plasmid # 190215 ; http://n2t.net/addgene:190215 ; RRID:Addgene_190215)
